>Addgene plasmid #148029 | pAc5.1B-EGFP-DmPAN2_1-468-dsRNAres_Y | depositor full sequence | sequence record 290476 | Full Sequence
CTTCAAGGAATTAATTCTATATTCTAAAAACACAAATGATACTTCTAAAAAAAATCATGAATGGCATCAA
CTCTGAATCAAATCTTTGCAGATGCACCTACTTCTCATTTCCACTGTCACATCATTTTTCCAGATCTCGC
TGCCTGTTATGTGGCCCACAAACCAAGACACGTTTTATGGCCATTAAAGCTGGCTGATCGTCGCCAAACA
CCAAATACATATCAATATGTACATTCGAGAAAGAAGCGATCAAAGAAGCGTCTTCGGGCGAGTAGGAGAA
TGCGGAGGAGAAGGAGAACGAGCTGATCTAGTATCTCTCCACAATCCAATGCCAACTGACCAACTGGCCA
TATTCGGAGCAATTTGAAGCCAATTTCCATCGCCTGGCGATCGCTCCATTCTTGGCTATATGTTTTTCAC
CGTTCCCGGGGCCATTTTCAAAGACTCGTCGGTAAGATAAGATTGTGTCACTCGCTGTCTCTCTTCATTT
GTCGAAGAATGCTGAGGAATTTCGCGATGACGTCGGCGAGTATTTTGAAGAATGAGAATAATTTGTATTT
ATACGAAAATCAGTTAGTGGAATTTTCTACAAAAACATGTTATCTATAGATAATTTTGTTGCAAAATATG
TTGACTATGACAAAGATTGTATGTATATACCTTTAATGTATTCTCATTTTCTTATGTATTTATAATGGCA
ATGATGATACTGATGATATTTTAAGATGATGCCAGACCACAGGCTGATTTCTGCGTCTTTTGCCGAACGC
AGTGCATGTGCGGTTGTTGTTTTTTGGAATAGTTTCAATTTTCGGACTGTCCGCTTTGATTTCAGTTTCT
TGGCTTATTCAAAAAGCAAAGTAAAGCCAAAAAAGCGAGATGGCAATACCAAATGCGGCAAAACGGTAGT
GGAAGGAAAGGGGTGCGGGGCAGCGGAAGGAAGGGTGGGGCGGGGCGTGGCGGGGTCTGTGGCTGGGCGC
GACGTCACCGACGTTGGAGCCACTCCTTTGACCATGTGTGCGTGTGTGTATTATTCGTGTCTCGCCACTC
GCCGGTTGTTTTTTTCTTTTTATCTCGCTCTCTCTAGCGCCATCTCGTACGCATGCTCAACGCACCGCAT
GTTGCCGTGTCCTTTATGCGTCATTTTGGCTCGAAATAGGCAATTATTTAAACAAAGATTAGTCAACGAA
AACGCTAAAATAAATAAGTCTACAATATGGTTACTTATTGCCATGTGTGTGCAGCCAACGATAGCAACAA
AAGCAACAACACAGTGGCTTTCCCTCTTTCACTTTTTGTTTGCAAGCGCGTGCGAGCAAGACGGCACGAC
CGGCAAACGCAATTACGCTGACAAAGAGCAGACGAAGTTTTGGCCGAAAAACATCAAGGCGCCTGATACG
AATGCATTTGCAATAACAATTGCGATATTTAATATTGTTTATGAAGCTGTTTGACTTCAAAACACACAAA
AAAAAAAATAAAACAAATTATTTGAAAGAGAATTAGGAATCGGACAGCTTATCGTTACGGGCTAACAGCA
CACCGAGACGAAATAGCTTACCTGACGTCACAGCCTCTGGAAGAACTGCCGCCAAGCAGAGAGAGAGAGA
AAAAGAGGGAGAGCAGCTTAGACCGCATGTGCTTGTGTGTGAGGCGTCTCTCTCTTCGTCTCCTGTTTGC
GCAAACGCATAGACTGCACTGAGAAAATCGATTACCTATTTTTTATGAATGAATATTTGCACTATTACTA
TTCAAAACTATTAAGATAGCAATCACATTCAATAGCCAAATACTATACCACCTGAGCGATGCAACGAAAT
GATCAATTTGAGCAAAAATGCTGCATATTTAGGACGGCATCATTATAGAAATGCTTCTTGCTGTGTACTT
TTCTCTCGTCTGGCAGCTGTTTCGCCGTTATTGTTAAAACCGGCTTAAGTTAGGTGTGTTTTCTACGACT
AGTGATGCCCCTACTAGAAGATGTGTGTTGCACAAATGTCCCTGAATAACCAATTTGAAGTGCAGATAGC
AGTAAACGTAAGCTAATATGAATATTATTTAACTGTAATGTTTTAATATCGCTGGACATTACTAATAAAC
CCACTATAAACACATGTACATATGTATGTTTTGGCATACAATGAGTAGTTGGGGAAAAAATGTGTAAAAG
CACCGTGACCATCACAGCATAAAGATAACCAGCTGAAGTATCGAATATGAGTAACCCCCAAATTGAATCA
CATGCCGCAACTGATAGGACCCATGGAAGTACACTCTTCATGGCGATATACAAGACACACACAAGCACGA
ACACCCAGTTGCGGAGGAAATTCTCCGTAAATGAAAACCCAATCGGCGAACAATTCATACCCATATATGG
TAAAAGTTTTGAACGCGACTTGAGAGCGGAGAGCATTGCGGCTGATAAGGTTTTAGCGCTAAGCGGGCTT
TATAAAACGGGCTGCGGGACCAGTTTTCATATCACTACCGTTTGAGTTCTTGTGCTGTGTGGATACTCCT
CCCGACACAAAGCCGCTCCATCAGCCAGCAGTCGTCTAATCCAGAGACCCCGGATCGGGGTACCAACATG
GTGAGCAAGGGCGAGGAGCTGTTCACCGGGGTGGTGCCCATCCTGGTCGAGCTGGACGGCGACGTAAACG
GCCACAAGTTCAGCGTGTCCGGCGAGGGCGAGGGCGATGCCACCTACGGCAAGCTGACCCTGAAGTTCAT
CTGCACCACCGGCAAGCTGCCCGTGCCCTGGCCCACCCTCGTGACCACCCTGACCTACGGCGTGCAGTGC
TTCAGCCGCTACCCCGACCACATGAAGCAGCACGACTTCTTCAAGTCCGCCATGCCCGAAGGCTACGTCC
AGGAGCGCACCATCTTCTTCAAGGACGACGGCAACTACAAGACCCGCGCCGAGGTGAAGTTCGAGGGCGA
CACCCTGGTGAACCGCATCGAGCTGAAGGGCATCGACTTCAAGGAGGACGGCAACATCCTGGGGCACAAG
CTGGAGTACAACTACAACAGCCACAACGTCTATATCATGGCCGACAAGCAGAAGAACGGCATCAAGGTGA
ACTTCAAGATCCGCCACAACATCGAGGACGGCAGCGTGCAGCTCGCCGACCACTACCAGCAGAACACCCC
CATCGGCGACGGCCCCGTGCTGCTGCCCGACAACCACTACCTGAGCACCCAGTCCGCCCTGAGCAAAGAC
CCCAACGAGAAGCGCGATCACATGGTCCTGCTGGAGTTCGTGACCGCCGCCGGGATCACTCTCGGCATGG
ACGAGCTGTACAAGCCAAGCTTGATGGACTATGTCTACTGTGGAACGGATCCGATTGGAGCTAGCGAGGA
TATCCTGTCCGTGTACGATGCCGGCAGTGCCCCCGGCAATGGTCATTTCAGCCCGTCCTTTAACGGCTTT
AATATTGGAACGACGGACCCCGAGTACGTCGAACTGGTCCCGGTCCTGGCTGATGGAGGTGAACATTTTG
GAGTGAGCTCCGTCGCCTTTGATGATTATGAGGAATTGTTGTGGATGGGAAATCAAGGAGGACATGTGAC
CAGCTATTATACCAATAGCATGCAAAAATATACCAGCTTCCAAGTGCATGCTACGGATATCGTCCGTGAT
ATTAGCACGTTGGATAGCGGCGTCTTGGCCCTGACCCAAACGAGCTTGCGCCACCAAATTCGTCGCGGCT
TGCCGAAATTCACGTTTAAGAGCAATAATATGAAAGAAATGGTCTCCATGTTGCAACTGTCGCCCCACCG
CTTGGTGATGGCTGGCTTGCAAGATGAACTGATTGATTTTGATTTGCGTACCCTGAAAGAGACGCGTATT
GAACACGTCGGCGCTGGAGGCTGTACCGTCTTGCGTAAAAACTCGCGCTACTTGTTCGCTGGAGATCAAT
TGGGCACCGTTACCCTGCGTGATTTGAATTCCTTGTCCGTGCAACATACCATTAAAACCCATACGAATAT
TCTGAGCGATTTTTCCGTGCAAGGCAACTTGCTGATTAGTTGTGGCTACAGCGGAAGGCAAAATAACCTG
GCCATCGACCGCTTCCTAATGGTCTACGATCTGCGCATGCTGCGCCTGATCGCGCCCATTCAAGTGATGA
TTGATCCGCAGATGTTGAAGTTCCTGCCATCGCTGACATCCCAACTGGCCGTCGTGTCCAGCTACGGCCA
GGTTCAGCTGGTGGACACTGTGGAGCTCAGCGAGCCGCGAGTATCCATGTACCAGATCAACACCAACGGC
AGCCAGTGCCTCAGCTTCGACATTAGCTCCTCTTCACAGGCCATGGCATTTGGGGACCAGTCGGGCCACA
TCAACATGATTGCCGCTGTACAAACGCCTCAGCCGCAGTTCAATCTCTACTCGCGAAGCACAGAGTTTGC
GGACGTGGTGCCACAGCTGCCGATGGTCTCCATTACGGACACCAACTTTCCGCTATCGTCGGTCATGCTA
CCGCACTTGACGACGGGCACACAATGGTTCTCAGATTGGCCGGAGGAACTGCTGCGCTACCGCTACCACA
GGCCCAAGACCATTGATCCCGAAGTGCTGAGCAACATGAAAATGCAGGGACCGATTGGATACTCGCCAAA
CCCACGCACCGCCCGTCGTAATCAAATTCCGTACGTGATTGAGCAGGGCGGCGTGTGCAGTCCGAACGGA
AATGGAACTGCGGCGGCGACCAAGTAAGCGGCCGCTCGAGTCTAGAGGGCCCGCGGTTCGAAGGTAAGCC
TATCCCTAACCCTCTCCTCGGTCTCGATTCTACGCGTACCGGTCATCATCACCATCACCATTGAGTTTAA
ACCCGCTGATCAGCCTCGACTGTGCCTTCTAAGGCCTGAGCTCGCTGATCAGCCTCGATCGAGGATCCAG
ACATGATAAGATACATTGATGAGTTTGGACAAACCACAACTAGAATGCAGTGAAAAAAATGCTTTATTTG
TGAAATTTGTGATGCTATTGCTTTATTTGTAACCATTATAAGCTGCAATAAACAAGTTAACAACAACAAT
TGCATTCATTTTATGTTTCAGGTTCAGGGGGAGGTGTGGGAGGTTTTTTAAAGCAAGTAAAACCTCTACA
AATGTGGTATGGCTGATTATGATCAGTCGACCGATGCCCTTGAGAGCCTTCAACCCAGTCAGCTCCTTCC
GGTGGGCGCGGGGCATGACTATCGTCGCCGCACTTATGACTGTCTTCTTTATCATGCAACTCGTAGGACA
GGTGCCGGCAGCGCTCTGGGTCATTTTCGGCGAGGACCGCTTTCGCTGGAGCGCGACGATGATCGGCCTG
TCGCTTGCGGTATTCGGAATCTTGCACGCCCTCGCTCAAGCCTTCGTCACTGGTCCCGCCACCAAACGTT
TCGGCGAGAAGCAGGCCATTATCGCCGGCATGGCGGCCGACGCGCTGGGCTACGTCTTGCTGGCGTTCGC
GACGCGAGGCTGGATGGCCTTCCCCATTATGATTCTTCTCGCTTCCGGCGGCATCGGGATGCCCGCGTTG
CAGGCCATGCTGTCCAGGCAGGTAGATGACGACCATCAGGGACAGCTTCAAGGATCGCTCGCGGCTCTTA
CCAGCCAGCAAAAGGCCAGGAACCGTAAAAAGGCCGCGTTGCTGGCGTTTTTCCATAGGCTCCGCCCCCC
TGACGAGCATCACAAAAATCGACGCTCAAGTCAGAGGTGGCGAAACCCGACAGGACTATAAAGATACCAG
GCGTTTCCCCCTGGAAGCTCCCTCGTGCGCTCTCCTGTTCCGACCCTGCCGCTTACCGGATACCTGTCCG
CCTTTCTCCCTTCGGGAAGCGTGGCGCTTTCTCAATGCTCACGCTGTAGGTATCTCAGTTCGGTGTAGGT
CGTTCGCTCCAAGCTGGGCTGTGTGCACGAACCCCCCGTTCAGCCCGACCGCTGCGCCTTATCCGGTAAC
TATCGTCTTGAGTCCAACCCGGTAAGACACGACTTATCGCCACTGGCAGCAGCCACTGGTAACAGGATTA
GCAGAGCGAGGTATGTAGGCGGTGCTACAGAGTTCTTGAAGTGGTGGCCTAACTACGGCTACACTAGAAG
GACAGTATTTGGTATCTGCGCTCTGCTGAAGCCAGTTACCTTCGGAAAAAGAGTTGGTAGCTCTTGATCC
GGCAAACAAACCACCGCTGGTAGCGGTGGTTTTTTTGTTTGCAAGCAGCAGATTACGCGCAGAAAAAAAG
GATCTCAAGAAGATCCTTTGATCTTTTCTACGGGGTCTGACGCTCAGTGGAACGAAAACTCACGTTAAGG
GATTTTGGTCATGAGATTATCAAAAAGGATCTTCACCTAGATCCTTTTAAATTAAAAATGAAGTTTTAAA
TCAATCTAAAGTATATATGAGTAAACTTGGTCTGACAGTTACCAATGCTTAATCAGTGAGGCACCTATCT
CAGCGATCTGTCTATTTCGTTCATCCATAGTTGCCTGACTCCCCGTCGTGTAGATAACTACGATACGGGA
GGGCTTACCATCTGGCCCCAGTGCTGCAATGATACCGCGAGACCCACGCTCACCGGCTCCAGATTTATCA
GCAATAAACCAGCCAGCCGGAAGGGCCGAGCGCAGAAGTGGTCCTGCAACTTTATCCGCCTCCATCCAGT
CTATTAATTGTTGCCGGGAAGCTAGAGTAAGTAGTTCGCCAGTTAATAGTTTGCGCAACGTTGTTGCCAT
TGCTGCAGGCATCGTGGTGTCACGCTCGTCGTTTGGTATGGCTTCATTCAGCTCCGGTTCCCAACGATCA
AGGCGAGTTACATGATCCCCCATGTTGTGCAAAAAAGCGGTTAGCTCCTTCGGTCCTCCGATCGTTGTCA
GAAGTAAGTTGGCCGCAGTGTTATCACTCATGGTTATGGCAGCACTGCATAATTCTCTTACTGTCATGCC
ATCCGTAAGATGCTTTTCTGTGACTGGTGAGTACTCAACCAAGTCATTCTGAGAATAGTGTATGCGGCGA
CCGAGTTGCTCTTGCCCGGCGTCAACACGGGATAATACCGCGCCACATAGCAGAACTTTAAAAGTGCTCA
TCATTGGAAAACGTTCTTCGGGGCGAAAACTCTCAAGGATCTTACCGCTGTTGAGATCCAGTTCGATGTA
ACCCACTCGTGCACCCAACTGATCTTCAGCATCTTTTACTTTCACCAGCGTTTCTGGGTGAGCAAAAACA
GGAAGGCAAAATGCCGCAAAAAAGGGAATAAGGGCGACACGGAAATGTTGAATACTCATACTCTTCCTTT
TTCAATATTATTGAAGCATTTATCAGGGTTATTGTCTCATGAGCGGATACATATTTGAATGTATTTAGAA
AAATAAACAAATAGGGGTTCCGCGCACATTTCCCCGAAAAGTGCCACCTGACGTCTAAGAAACCATTATT
ATCATGACATTAACCTATAAAAATAGGCGTATCACGAGGCCCTTTCGT
Features (pLannotate 1.2.2; 10 found; start..end, strand, type, name):
     56..2568    +  promoter       Ac5 promoter: Drosophila melanogaster actin 5C promoter
   2588..3304    +  CDS            EGFP: EGFP is a basic (constitutively fluorescent) green fluorescent protein published in 1996, derived from Aequorea victoria. It is reported to be a rapidly-maturing weak dimer with moderate acid sensitivity.
   3314..4714    +  CDS            PAN2 (fragment): PAN2_DROME - Experimental evidence at protein level: Swiss-Prot protein existence level 1. Catalytic subunit of the poly(A)-nuclease (PAN) deadenylation complex, one of two cytoplasmic mRNA deadenylases involved in general and miRNA-mediated mRNA turnover. PAN specifically shortens poly(A) tails of RNA and the activity is stimulated by poly(A)-binding protein (PABP). PAN deadenylation is followed by rapid degradation of the shortened mRNA tails by the CCR4-NOT complex. Deadenylated mRNAs are then degraded by two alternative mechanisms, namely exosome-mediated 3'-5' exonucleolytic degradation,
   4753..4794    +  CDS            V5 tag: epitope tag from simian virus 5
   4894..5028    -  polyA_signal   SV40 poly(A) signal: SV40 polyadenylation signal
   5051..5135    -  CDS            large T antigen (fragment): large T antigen from SV40 (simian virus 40)
   5136..5606    +  CDS            TcR (fragment): tetracycline efflux protein; tet; confers resistance to tetracycline
   5650..6238    -  rep_origin     ori: high-copy-number ColE1/pMB1/pBR322/pUC origin of replication
   6409..7269    -  CDS            AmpR: β-lactamase; bla; confers resistance to ampicillin, carbenicillin, and related antibiotics
   7270..7374    -  promoter       AmpR promoter: bla
