[The description below was written by a language model from this plasmid's Addgene catalogue record and pLannotate feature annotations shown in this document.]
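Description:
pAc5.1B-EGFP-DmPAN2_1-468-dsRNAres_Y is a 7,468 nt insect expression plasmid for producing an EGFP-tagged N-terminal fragment of Drosophila melanogaster PAN2 in fly cells. The catalogue lists the backbone as unknown, although the name and the annotated parts point to a pAc5.1-type vector. In bacteria it is maintained through a ColE1/pUC-family origin and selected with ampicillin via the β-lactamase gene and its native promoter. The feature annotation calls the origin high-copy, whereas the repository entry lists the plasmid as low copy. Short fragments annotated as a tetracycline resistance gene and SV40 large T antigen appear to be non-functional backbone remnants. No selectable marker for insect cells is annotated.

The expression cassette is driven by the constitutive Drosophila actin 5C promoter. This is followed by the EGFP coding sequence and then, a few bases downstream, by the PAN2 fragment (residues 1–468 according to the name), an arrangement consistent with an N-terminal EGFP fusion. A V5 epitope sequence lies downstream of the insert, but the record does not show whether it is read in frame or preceded by a stop codon. An SV40 polyadenylation signal follows the cassette.

PAN2 is the catalytic subunit of the PAN2–PAN3 deadenylase complex, which shortens mRNA poly(A) tails. The "dsRNAres" designation indicates that the coding sequence was altered to escape a dsRNA targeting the endogenous transcript. This would suit knockdown-and-complementation experiments in cultured Drosophila cells, along with localisation or interaction studies using the EGFP tag. The record itself states the purpose only as insect expression, and the depositor sequence may be theoretical rather than fully verified.
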