Addgene plasmid #148029: pAc5.1B-EGFP-DmPAN2_1-468-dsRNAres_Y
Purpose: Insect Expression of DmPAN2_1-468-dsRNAres
Depositing lab: Elisa Izaurralde. Depositing organization: Max Planck Institute for Developmental Biology. Publication: An asymmetric PAN3 dimer recruits a single PAN2 exonuclease to mediate mRNA deadenylation and decay. Jonas S, Christie M, Peter D, Bhandari D, Loh B, Huntzinger E, Weichenrieder O, Izaurralde E. Nat Struct Mol Biol. 2014 Jul;21(7):599-608. doi: 10.1038/nsmb.2837. Epub 2014 Jun 1. PubMed 24880343.
Backbone
  Vector backbone: Unknown
  Vector type: Insect Expression
Growth in bacteria
  Bacterial resistance: Ampicillin, 100 μg/mL
  Growth temperature: 37°C
  Growth strain: DH5alpha
  Copy number: Low Copy
Gene/Insert
  Gene/Insert name: DmPAN2_1-468-dsRNAres
  Species: D. melanogaster (fly)
  Entrez Gene: PAN2 (a.k.a. Dmel_CG8232, A1Z7K9, CG8232, Dmel\CG8232, Pan2, pan2)
  Cloning method: Unknown
Terms and licenses: Academic/Nonprofit Terms; Industry Terms: Not Available to Industry
Depositor comments: ORF extracted from NCBI: LP04771 Plasmids from this collection were made available to the research community and donated after the lab closed. Please note that the sequence provided by the depositing laboratory may be theoretical/predicted or based on Sanger sequencing results. There may be discrepancies between sequencing results obtained by Addgene and the depositor sequence. If an Addgene verified sequence is not available, please contact before placing your order to request that our lab fully sequence the plasmid.
How to cite: pAc5.1B-EGFP-DmPAN2_1-468-dsRNAres_Y was a gift from Elisa Izaurralde (Addgene plasmid # 148029 ; http://n2t.net/addgene:148029 ; RRID:Addgene_148029)
